>Addgene plasmid #147637 | pnEA-NvM-HsNot7_T | depositor full sequence | sequence record 290084 | Full Sequence
TTCTTGAAGACGAAAGGGCCTCGTGATACGCCTATTTTTATAGGTTAATGTCATGATAATAATGGTTTCT
TAGACGTCAGGTGGCACTTTTCGGGGAAATGTGCGCGGAACCCCTATTTGTTTATTTTTCTAAATACATT
CAAATATGTATCCGCTCATGAGACAATAACCCTGATAAATGCTTCAATAATATTGAAAAAGGAAGAGTAT
GAGTATTCAACATTTCCGTGTCGCCCTTATTCCCTTTTTTGCGGCATTTTGCCTTCCTGTTTTTGCTCAC
CCAGAAACGCTGGTGAAAGTAAAAGATGCTGAAGATCAGTTGGGTGCACGAGTGGGTTACATCGAACTGG
ATCTCAACAGCGGTAAGATCCTTGAGAGTTTTCGCCCCGAAGAACGTTTTCCAATGATGAGCACTTTTAA
AGTTCTGCTATGTGGCGCGGTATTATCCCGTGTTGACGCCGGGCAAGAGCAACTCGGTCGCCGCATACAC
TATTCTCAGAATGACTTGGTTGAGTACTCACCAGTCACAGAAAAGCATCTTACGGATGGCATGACAGTAA
GAGAATTATGCAGTGCTGCCATAACCATGAGTGATAACACTGCGGCCAACTTACTTCTGACAACGATCGG
AGGACCGAAGGAGCTAACCGCTTTTTTGCACAACATGGGGGATCATGTAACTCGCCTTGATCGTTGGGAA
CCGGAGCTGAATGAAGCCATACCAAACGACGAGCGTGACACCACGATGCCTGCAGCAATGGCAACAACGT
TGCGCAAACTATTAACTGGCGAACTACTTACTCTAGCTTCCCGGCAACAATTAATAGACTGGATGGAGGC
GGATAAAGTTGCAGGACCACTTCTGCGCTCGGCCCTTCCGGCTGGCTGGTTTATTGCTGATAAATCTGGA
GCCGGTGAGCGTGGGTCTCGCGGTATCATTGCAGCACTGGGGCCAGATGGTAAGCCCTCCCGTATCGTAG
TTATCTACACGACGGGGAGTCAGGCAACTATGGATGAACGAAATAGACAGATCGCTGAGATAGGTGCCTC
ACTGATTAAGCATTGGTAACTGTCAGACCAAGTTTACTCATATATACTTTAGATTGATTTAAAACTTCAT
TTTTAATTTAAAAGGATCTAGGTGAAGATCCTTTTTGATAATCTCATGACCAAAATCCCTTAACGTGAGT
TTTCGTTCCACTGAGCGTCAGACCCCGTAGAAAAGATCAAAGGATCTTCTTGAGATCCTTTTTTTCTGCG
CGTAATCTGCTGCTTGCAAACAAAAAAACCACCGCTACCAGCGGTGGTTTGTTTGCCGGATCAAGAGCTA
CCAACTCTTTTTCCGAAGGTAACTGGCTTCAGCAGAGCGCAGATACCAAATACTGTCCTTCTAGTGTAGC
CGTAGTTAGGCCACCACTTCAAGAACTCTGTAGCACCGCCTACATACCTCGCTCTGCTAATCCTGTTACC
AGTGGCTGCTGCCAGTGGCGATAAGTCGTGTCTTACCGGGTTGGACTCAAGACGATAGTTACCGGATAAG
GCGCAGCGGTCGGGCTGAACGGGGGGTTCGTGCACACAGCCCAGCTTGGAGCGAACGACCTACACCGAAC
TGAGATACCTACAGCGTGAGCTATGAGAAAGCGCCACGCTTCCCGAAGGGAGAAAGGCGGACAGGTATCC
GGTAAGCGGCAGGGTCGGAACAGGAGAGCGCACGAGGGAGCTTCCAGGGGGAAACGCCTGGTATCTTTAT
AGTCCTGTCGGGTTTCGCCACCTCTGACTTGAGCGTCGATTTTTGTGATGCTCGTCAGGGGGGCGGAGCC
TATGGAAAAACGCCAGCAACGCGGCCTTTTTACGGTTCCTGGCCTTTTGCTGGCCTTTTGCTCACATGTT
CTTTCCTGCGTTATCCCCTGATTCTGTGGATAACCGTATTACCGCCTTTGAGTGAGCTGATACCGCTCGC
CGCAGCCGAACGACCGAGCGCAGCGAGTCAGTGAGCGAGGAAGCGGAAGAGCGCCTGATGCGGTATTTTC
TCCTTACGCATCTGTGCGGTATTTCACACCGCATATATGGTGCACTCTCAGTACAATCTGCTCTGATGCC
GCATAGTTAAGCCAGTATACACTCCGCTATCGCTACGTGACTGGGTCATGGCTGCGCCCCGACACCCGCC
AACACCCGCTGACGCGCCCTGACGGGCTTGTCTGCTCCCGGCATCCGCTTACAGACAAGCTGTGACCGTC
TCCGGGAGCTGCATGTGTCAGAGGTTTTCACCGTCATCACCGAAACGCGCGAGGCAGCTGCGGTAAAGCT
CATCAGCGTGGTCGTGAAGCGATTCACAGATGTCTGCCTGTTCATCCGCGTCCAGCTCGTTGAGTTTCTC
CAGAAGCGTTAATGTCTGGCTTCTGATAAAGCGGGCCATGTTAAGGGCGGTTTTTTCCTGTTTGGTCACT
GATGCCTCCGTGTAAGGGGGATTTCTGTTCATGGGGGTAATGATACCGATGAAACGAGAGAGGATGCTCA
CGATACGGGTTACTGATGATGAACATGCCCGGTTACTGGAACGTTGTGAGGGTAAACAACTGGCGGTATG
GATGCGGCGGGACCAGAGAAAAATCACTCAGGGTCAATGCCAGCGCTTCGTTAATACAGATGTAGGTGTT
CCACAGGGTAGCCAGCAGCATCCTGCGATGCAGATCCGGAACATAATGGTGCAGGGCGCTGACTTCCGCG
TTTCCAGACTTTACGAAACACGGAAACCGAAGACCATTCATGTTGTTGCTCAGGTCGCAGACGTTTTGCA
GCAGCAGTCGCTTCACGTTCGCTCGCGTATCGGTGATTCATTCTGCTAACCAGTAAGGCAACCCCGCCAG
CCTAGCCGGGTCCTCAACGACAGGAGCACGATCATGCGCACCCGTGGCCAGGACCCAACGCTGCCCGAGA
TGCGCCGCGTGCGGCTGCTGGAGATGGCGGACGCGATGGATATGTTCTGCCAAGGGTTGGTTTGCGCATT
CACAGTTCTCCGCAAGAATTGATTGGCTCCAATTCTTGGAGTGGTGAATCCGTTAGCGAGGTGCCGCCGG
CTTCCATTCAGGTCGAGGTGGCCCGGCTCCATGCACCGCGACGCAACGCGGGGAGGCAGACAAGGTATAG
GGCGGCGCCTACAATCCATGCCAACCCGTTCCATGTGCTCGCCGAGGCGGCATAAATCGCCGTGACGATC
AGCGGTCCAGTGATCGAAGTTAGGCTGGTAAGAGCCGCGAGCGATCCTTGAAGCTGTCCCTGATGGTCGT
CATCTACCTGCCTGGACAGCATGGCCTGCAACGCGGGCATCCCGATGCCGCCGGAAGCGAGAAGAATCAT
AATGGGGAAGGCCATCCAGCCTCGCGTCGCGAACGCCAGCAAGACGTAGCCCAGCGCGTCGGCCGCCATG
CCGGCGATAATGGCCTGCTTCTCGCCGAAACGTTTGGTGGCGGGACCAGTGACGAAGGCTTGAGCGAGGG
CGTGCAAGATTCCGAATACCGCAAGCGACAGGCCGATCATCGTCGCGCTCCAGCGAAAGCGGTCCTCGCC
GAAAATGACCCAGAGCGCTGCCGGCACCTGTCCTACGAGTTGCATGATAAAGAAGACAGTCATAAGTGCG
GCGACGATAGTCATGCCCCGCGCCCACCGGAAGGAGCTGACTGGGTTGAAGGCTCTCAAGGGCATCGGTC
GAGATCCCGGTGCCTAATGAGTGAGCTAACTTACATTAATTGCGTTGCGCTCACTGCCCGCTTTCCAGTC
GGGAAACCTGTCGTGCCAGCTGCATTAATGAATCGGCCAACGCGCGGGGAGAGGCGGTTTGCGTATTGGG
CGCCAGGGTGGTTTTTCTTTTCACCAGTGAGACGGGCAACAGCTGATTGCCCTTCACCGCCTGGCCCTGA
GAGAGTTGCAGCAAGCGGTCCACGCTGGTTTGCCCCAGCAGGCGAAAATCCTGTTTGATGGTGGTTAACG
GCGGGATATAACATGAGCTGTCTTCGGTATCGTCGTATCCCACTACCGAGATATCCGCACCAACGCGCAG
CCCGGACTCGGTAATGGCGCGCATTGCGCCCAGCGCCATCTGATCGTTGGCAACCAGCATCGCAGTGGGA
ACGATGCCCTCATTCAGCATTTGCATGGTTTGTTGAAAACCGGACATGGCACTCCAGTCGCCTTCCCGTT
CCGCTATCGGCTGAATTTGATTGCGAGTGAGATATTTATGCCAGCCAGCCAGACGCAGACGCGCCGAGAC
AGAACTTAATGGGCCCGCTAACAGCGCGATTTGCTGGTGACCCAATGCGACCAGATGCTCCACGCCCAGT
CGCGTACCGTCTTCATGGGAGAAAATAATACTGTTGATGGGTGTCTGGTCAGAGACATCAAGAAATAACG
CCGGAACATTAGTGCAGGCAGCTTCCACAGCAATGGCATCCTGGTCATCCAGCGGATAGTTAATGATCAG
CCCACTGACGCGTTGCGCGAGAAGATTGTGCACCGCCGCTTTACAGGCTTCGACGCCGCTTCGTTCTACC
ATCGACACCACCACGCTGGCACCCAGTTGATCGGCGCGAGATTTAATCGCCGCGACAATTTGCGACGGCG
CGTGCAGGGCCAGACTGGAGGTGGCAACGCCAATCAGCAACGACTGTTTGCCCGCCAGTTGTTGTGCCAC
GCGGTTGGGAATGTAATTCAGCTCCGCCATCGCCGCTTCCACTTTTTCCCGCGTTTTCGCAGAAACGTGG
CTGGCCTGGTTCACCACGCGGGAAACGGTCTGATAAGAGACACCGGCATACTCTGCGACATCGTATAACG
TTACTGGTTTCACATTCACCACCCTGAATTGACTCTCTTCCGGGCGCTATCATGCCATACCGCGAAAGGT
TTTGCGCCATTCGATGGTGTCCGGGATCTCGACGCTCTCCCTTATGCGACTCCTGCATTAGGAAGCAGCC
CAGTAGTAGGTTGAGGCCGTTGAGCACCGCCGCCGCAAGGAATGGTGCATGCAAGGAGATGGCGCCCAAC
AGTCCCCCGGCCACGGGGCCTGCCACCATACCCACGCCGAAACAAGCGCTCATGAGCCCGAAGTGGCGAG
CCCGATCTTCCCCATCGGTGATGTCGGCGATATAGGCGCCAGCAACCGCACCTGTGGCGCCGGTGATGCC
GGCCACGATGCGTCCGGCGTAGAGGATCGAGATCTCGATCCCGCGAAATTAATACGACTCACTATAGGGG
AATTGTGAGCGGATAACAATTCCCCACTAGTAATAATTTTGTTTAACTTTAAGAAGGAGATATACCATGG
AAACTGAAGAAGGTAAACTGGTAATCTGGATTAACGGCGATAAAGGCTATAACGGTCTCGCTGAAGTCGG
TAAGAAATTCGAGAAAGATACCGGAATTAAAGTCACCGTTGAGCATCCGGATAAACTGGAAGAGAAATTC
CCACAGGTTGCGGCAACTGGCGATGGCCCTGACATTATCTTCTGGGCACACGACCGCTTTGGTGGCTACG
CTCAATCTGGCCTGTTGGCTGAAATCACCCCGGACAAAGCGTTCCAGGACAAGCTGTATCCGTTTACCTG
GGATGCCGTACGTTACAACGGCAAGCTGATTGCTTACCCGATCGCTGTTGAAGCGTTATCGCTGATTTAT
AACAAAGACCTGCTGCCGAACCCGCCAAAAACCTGGGAAGAGATCCCGGCGCTGGATAAAGAACTGAAAG
CGAAAGGTAAGAGCGCCCTGATGTTCAACCTGCAAGAACCGTACTTCACCTGGCCGCTGATTGCTGCTGA
CGGGGGTTATGCGTTCAAGTATGAAAACGGCAAGTACGACATTAAAGACGTGGGCGTGGATAACGCTGGC
GCGAAAGCGGGTCTGACCTTCCTGGTTGACCTGATTAAAAACAAACACATGAATGCAGACACCGATTACT
CCATCGCAGAAGCTGCCTTTAATAAAGGCGAAACAGCGATGACCATCAACGGCCCGTGGGCATGGTCCAA
CATCGACACCAGCAAAGTGAATTATGGTGTAACGGTACTGCCGACCTTCAAGGGTCAACCATCCAAACCG
TTCGTTGGCGTGCTGAGCGCAGGTATTAACGCCGCCAGTCCGAACAAAGAGCTGGCAAAAGAGTTCCTCG
AAAACTATCTGCTGACTGATGAAGGTCTGGAAGCGGTTAATAAAGACAAACCGCTGGGTGCCGTAGCGCT
GAAGTCTTACGAGGAAGAGTTGGCGAAAGATCCACGTATTGCCGCCACGATGGAAAACGCCCAGAAAGGT
GAAATCATGCCGAACATCCCGCAGATGTCCGCTTTCTGGTATGCCGTGCGTACTGCGGTGATCAACGCCG
CCAGCGGTCGTCAGACTGTCGATGAAGCCCTTAAAGACGCGCAGACTGGTACCGGCAGCGGCGAAAACCT
TTACTTCCAGGGCCATATGCTCGAGCCAGCGGCAACTGTAGATCATAGCCAAAGAATTTGTGAAGTTTGG
GCTTGCAACTTGGATGAAGAGATGAAGAAAATTCGTCAAGTTATCCGAAAATATAATTACGTTGCTATGG
ACACCGAGTTTCCAGGTGTGGTTGCAAGACCCATTGGAGAATTCAGGAGCAATGCTGACTATCAATACCA
ACTATTGCGGTGTAATGTAGACTTGTTAAAGATAATTCAGCTAGGACTGACATTTATGAATGAGCAAGGA
GAATACCCTCCAGGAACTTCAACTTGGCAGTTTAATTTTAAATTTAATTTGACGGAGGACATGTATGCCC
AGGACTCTATAGAGCTACTAACAACATCTGGTATCCAGTTTAAAAAACATGAGGAGGAAGGAATTGAAAC
CCAGTACTTTGCAGAACTTCTTATGACTTCTGGAGTGGTCCTCTGTGAAGGGGTCAAATGGTTGTCATTT
CATAGCGGTTACGACTTTGGCTACTTAATCAAAATCCTAACCAACTCTAACTTGCCTGAAGAAGAACTTG
ACTTCTTTGAGATCCTTCGATTGTTTTTTCCTGTCATTTATGATGTGAAGTACCTCATGAAGAGCTGCAA
AAATCTCAAAGGTGGATTACAGGAGGTGGCAGAACAGTTAGAGCTGGAACGGATAGGACCACAACATCAG
GCAGGATCTGATTCATTGCTCACAGGAATGGCCTTTTTCAAAATGAGAGAAATGTTCTTTGAAGATCATA
TTGATGATGCCAAATATTGTGGTCATTTGTATGGCCTTGGTTCTGGTTCATCCTATGTACAGAATGGCAC
AGGGAATGCATATGAAGAGGAAGCCAACAAGCAGTCATGAGGATCCTAATAGTCTAGAGCTAGCCCTAGG
AGATCCGGCTGCTAACAAAGCCCGAAAGGAAGCTGAGTTGGCTGCTGCCACCGCTGAGCAATAACTAGCA
TAACCCCTTGGGGCCTCTAAACGGGTCTTGAGGGGTTTTTTGCTGAAAGGAGGAACTATATCCGGATATC
CCGCAAGAGGCCCGGCAGTACCGGCATAACCAAGCCTATGCCTACAGCATCCAGGGTGACGGTGCCGAGG
ATGACGATGAGCGCATTGTTAGATTTCATACACGGTGCCTGACTGCGTTAGCAATTTAACTGTGATAAAC
TACCGCATTAAAGCTTATCGATGATAAGCTGTCAAACATGAGAA
Features (pLannotate 1.2.2; 20 found; start..end, strand, type, name):
    104..208     +  promoter       AmpR promoter: bla
    209..1069    +  CDS            AmpR: β-lactamase; bla; confers resistance to ampicillin, carbenicillin, and related antibiotics
   1240..1828    +  rep_origin     ori: high-copy-number ColE1/pMB1/pBR322/pUC origin of replication
   2014..2156    -  misc_feature   bom: basis of mobility region from pBR322
   2258..2449    -  CDS            rop: Rop protein, which maintains plasmids at low copy number; rop
   2466..2846    +  CDS            YPB1_ECOLX: Protein predicted: Swiss-Prot protein existence level 4. From Escherichia coli.
   3088..3712    -  CDS            TcR (fragment): tetracycline efflux protein; tet; confers resistance to tetracycline
   3727..3748    -  protein_bind   CAP binding site: CAP binding activates transcription in the presence of cAMP. E. coli catabolite activator protein
   3761..4843    -  CDS            lacI: lac repressor; lacI; The lac repressor binds to the lac operator to inhibit transcription in E. coli. This inhibition can be relieved by adding lactose or isopropyl-β-D-thiogalactopyranoside (IPTG).
   4844..4921    -  promoter       lacI promoter: lacI
   4929..5208    -  CDS            TcR (fragment): tetracycline efflux protein; tet; confers resistance to tetracycline
   5230..5248    +  promoter       T7 promoter: promoter for bacteriophage T7 RNA polymerase
   5249..5273    +  protein_bind   lac operator: The lac repressor binds to the lac operator to inhibit transcription in E. coli. This inhibition can be relieved by adding lactose or isopropyl-β-D-thiogalactopyranoside (IPTG). lac repressor encoded by lacI
   5288..5310    +  RBS            RBS: efficient ribosome binding site from bacteriophage T7 gene 10 (Olins and Rangwala, 1989)
   5321..6417    +  CDS            MBP (fragment): maltose binding protein from E. coli; malE (mutated); This version of the gene does not encode a signal sequence, so MBP will remain in the cytosol.
   6466..7317    +  CDS            CNOT7: CNOT7_HUMAN - Also known as CAF1. Experimental evidence at protein level: Swiss-Prot protein existence level 1. Has 3'-5' poly(A) exoribonuclease activity for synthetic poly(A) RNA substrate. Its function seems to be partially redundant with that of CNOT8. Catalytic component of the CCR4-NOT complex which is one of the major cellular mRNA deadenylases and is linked to various cellular processes including bulk mRNA degradation, miRNA-mediated repression, translational repression during translational initiation and general transcription regulation. During miRNA-mediated repression the complex se
   7358..7407    +  CDS            SET1 (fragment): solubility-enhancement tag derived from T7 phage gene 10B
   7415..7462    +  terminator     T7 terminator: transcription terminator for bacteriophage T7 RNA polymerase
   7485..7589    -  CDS            TcR (fragment): tetracycline efflux protein; tet; confers resistance to tetracycline
   7637..7665    -  promoter       tet promoter: E. coli promoter for tetracycline efflux protein gene
