[The description below was written by a language model from this plasmid's Addgene catalogue record and pLannotate feature annotations shown in this document.]
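Description:
pnEA-NvM-HsNot7_T is a 7,674 nt bacterial expression plasmid for producing human CNOT7 (HsNot7, also called CAF1) in E. coli. The catalogue lists the backbone as unknown, but the annotated features show a pET-like, pBR322-derived architecture. It has a ColE1/pMB1-type origin accompanied by the bom mobility region and the rop gene, which keeps copy number low and agrees with the low-copy designation in the record. Selection is by ampicillin through a bla cassette driven by its own promoter. Several fragments of the tetracycline efflux gene and its promoter flank the expression region; these appear to be non-functional remnants of the pBR322 ancestor, interrupted by the inserted cassettes.

The expression unit consists of a T7 promoter followed by a lac operator and the phage T7 gene 10 ribosome binding site, with a T7 terminator downstream. A plasmid-borne lacI gene supplies repressor, so transcription is held off until IPTG induction in a host that provides T7 RNA polymerase. The open reading frame begins with a signal-sequence-less maltose binding protein, which stays cytosolic and serves as an N-terminal solubility and affinity tag, followed after a short linker region by the CNOT7 coding sequence, which the depositor states was taken from the human reference transcript. The record does not say what the linker encodes. A short match to a T7 gene 10B-derived solubility tag lies just before the terminator and is probably vector-derived sequence rather than part of the fusion.

CNOT7 is a catalytic 3'-5' poly(A) exoribonuclease subunit of the CCR4-NOT deadenylase complex. The plasmid comes from a study of how Drosophila Bag-of-marbles engages that complex, which is consistent with use in making recombinant protein for such work. The sequence is depositor-supplied and may be theoretical.
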