Addgene plasmid #147637: pnEA-NvM-HsNot7_T
Purpose: Bacterial Expression of HsNot7
Depositing lab: Elisa Izaurralde. Depositing organization: Max Planck Institute for Developmental Biology. Publication: Drosophila Bag-of-marbles directly interacts with the CAF40 subunit of the CCR4-NOT complex to elicit repression of mRNA targets. Sgromo A, Raisch T, Backhaus C, Keskeny C, Alva V, Weichenrieder O, Izaurralde E. RNA. 2018 Mar;24(3):381-395. doi: 10.1261/rna.064584.117. Epub 2017 Dec 18. PubMed 29255063.
Backbone
  Vector backbone: Unknown
  Vector type: Bacterial Expression
Growth in bacteria
  Bacterial resistance: Ampicillin, 100 μg/mL
  Growth temperature: 37°C
  Growth strain: DH5alpha
  Copy number: Low Copy
Gene/Insert
  Gene/Insert name: HsNot7 (alt name: CAF1)
  Species: H. sapiens (human)
  Entrez Gene: CNOT7 (a.k.a. CAF-1, CAF1, Caf1a, hCAF-1)
  Cloning method: Unknown
Terms and licenses: Academic/Nonprofit Terms; Industry Terms: Not Available to Industry
Depositor comments: Sequence extracted from NCBI:NM_013354.5. Plasmids from this collection were made available to the research community and donated after the lab closed. Please note that the sequence provided by the depositing laboratory may be theoretical/predicted or based on Sanger sequencing results. There may be discrepancies between sequencing results obtained by Addgene and the depositor sequence. If an Addgene verified sequence is not available, please contact before placing your order to request that our lab fully sequence the plasmid.
How to cite: pnEA-NvM-HsNot7_T was a gift from Elisa Izaurralde (Addgene plasmid # 147637 ; http://n2t.net/addgene:147637 ; RRID:Addgene_147637)
